Addgene plasmid #230287: AiP13375 - pAAV-AiE0887m-minBG-SYFP2-P2A-3XFLAG-10aa-H2B-WPRE3-BGHpA (Alias: CN3375)
Purpose: AiE0887m is an enhancer sequence, designed to drive AAV-mediated transgene expression in specific populations of brain cells
Depositing lab: Allen Institute for Brain Science & Boaz Levi. Depositing organization: Allen Institute. Publication: A suite of enhancer AAVs and transgenic mouse lines for genetic access to cortical cell types. Ben-Simon Y, Hooper M, Narayan S, Daigle TL, Dwivedi D, Way SW, Oster A, Stafford DA, Mich JK, Taormina MJ, Martinez RA, Opitz-Araya X, Roth JR, Alexander JR, Allen S, Amster A, Arbuckle J, Ayala A, Baker PM, Bakken TE, Barcelli T, Barta S, Bendrick J, Bertagnolli D, Bielstein C, Bishwakarma P, Bowlus J, Boyer G, Brouner K, Casian B, Casper T, Chakka AB, Chakrabarty R, Chance RK, Chavan S, Clark M, Colbert K, Collman F, Daniel S, Departee M, DiValentin P, Donadio N, Dotson N, Egdorf T, Fliss T, Gabitto M, Garcia J, Gary A, Gasperini M, Gloe J, Goldy J, Gore BB, Graybuck L, Greisman N, Haeseleer F, Halterman C, Haradon Z, Hastings SD, Helback O, Ho W, Hockemeyer D, Huang C, Huff S, Hunker A, Johansen N, Jones D, Juneau Z, Kalmbach B, Kannan M, Khem S, Kussick E, Kutsal R, Larsen R, Lee C, Lee AY, Leibly M, Lenz GH, Li S, Liang E, Lusk N, Madigan Z, Malloy J, Malone J, McCue R, Melchor J, Mollenkopf T, Moosman S, Morin E, Newman D, Ng L, Ngo K, Omstead V, Otto S, Oyama A, Pena N, Pham T, Phillips E, Pom CA, Potekhina L, Ransford S, Ray PL, Rette D, Reynoldson C, Rimorin C, Rocha D, Ruiz A, Sanchez REA, Sawyer L, Sedeno-Cortes A, Sevigny JP, Shapovalova N, Shepard N, Shulga L, Sigler AR, Siverts L, Soliman S, Somasundaram S, Staats B, Stewart K, Szelenyi E, Tieu M, Trader C, Tran A, van Velthoven CTJ, Walker M, Wang Y, Weed N, Wirthlin M, Wood T, Wynalda B, Yao Z, Zhou T, Ariza J, Dee N, Reding M, Ronellenfitch K, Mufti S, Sunkin SM, Smith KA, Esposito L, Waters J, Thyagarajan B, Yao S, Lein ES, Zeng H, Levi BP, Ngai J, Ting JT, Tasic B. Cell. 2025 May 16:S0092-8674(25)00513-6. doi: 10.1016/j.cell.2025.05.002. PubMed 40403729.
Backbone
  Vector backbone: pAAV2
  Vector type: AAV
Growth in bacteria
  Bacterial resistance: Ampicillin, 100 μg/mL
  Growth temperature: 37°C
  Growth strain: NEB Stable
  Copy number: High Copy
Gene/Insert
  Gene/Insert name: SYFP2-P2A-3XFLAG-10aa-H2B
  Species: Synthetic
  Promoter: minBG
  Cloning method: Gibson Cloning
Terms and licenses: Academic/Nonprofit Terms; Industry Terms: Not Available to Industry
How to cite: AiP13375 - pAAV-AiE0887m-minBG-SYFP2-P2A-3XFLAG-10aa-H2B-WPRE3-BGHpA (Alias: CN3375) was a gift from Allen Institute for Brain Science & Boaz Levi (Addgene plasmid # 230287 ; http://n2t.net/addgene:230287 ; RRID:Addgene_230287)
