[The description below was written by a language model from this plasmid's Addgene catalogue record and pLannotate feature annotations shown in this document.]
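Description:
AiP13375 - pAAV-AiE0887m-minBG-SYFP2-P2A-3XFLAG-10aa-H2B-WPRE3-BGHpA (alias CN3375) is a 5.3 kb AAV transfer plasmid built on a pAAV2 backbone, intended for packaging an enhancer-driven reporter into recombinant adeno-associated virus for delivery to brain tissue. In bacteria it is maintained as a high-copy plasmid through a ColE1/pUC-type origin and selected with ampicillin via the β-lactamase gene; an f1 phage origin and small pBR322-derived remnants (bom and rop fragments) are also present in the backbone. The expression cassette lies between AAV2 inverted terminal repeats, which provide the signals for genome replication and encapsidation. One ITR is annotated in full, while the other is detected only as short fragments, which is common when these structured repeats are annotated automatically.

The payload is a synthetic bicistronic reporter. The enhancer AiE0887m is placed upstream of a minimal beta-globin promoter (minBG), so that transcription depends largely on the enhancer's cell-type-restricted activity. Neither element is annotated in the feature table, but the unannotated stretch between SYFP2 and the fragmentary ITR is consistent with their position. The open reading frame encodes the yellow fluorescent protein SYFP2, followed by a P2A self-cleaving peptide and a 3xFLAG tag joined through a ten-residue linker to human histone H2B. This should yield soluble fluorescence that fills the cell, together with a separate FLAG-tagged, chromatin-bound nuclear marker suited to antibody detection or nuclear labelling. A shortened WPRE (WPRE3) enhances transcript stability and expression, and the bovine growth hormone polyadenylation signal terminates the message. The construct belongs to a collection of enhancer AAVs for genetic access to specific brain cell populations; the record does not state which population AiE0887m targets.
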