Features (pLannotate 1.2.2; 16 found; start..end, strand, type, name):
    226..1086    -  CDS            AmpR: β-lactamase; bla; confers resistance to ampicillin, carbenicillin, and related antibiotics
   1087..1191    -  promoter       AmpR promoter: bla
   1286..1321    +  CDS            rop (fragment): Rop protein, which maintains plasmids at low copy number; rop
   1423..1472    +  misc_feature   bom (fragment): basis of mobility region from pBR322
   1473..1928    -  rep_origin     f1 ori (sequence partly withheld): f1 bacteriophage origin of replication; arrow indicates direction of (+) strand synthesis
   1947..1998    +  misc_feature   bom (fragment): basis of mobility region from pBR322
   2003..2143    -  repeat_region  AAV2 ITR: inverted terminal repeat of adeno-associated virus serotype 2 inverted
   2261..2372    -  polyA_signal   bGH poly(A) signal: bovine growth hormone polyadenylation signal
   2389..2469    -  misc_feature   WPRE (fragment): woodchuck hepatitis virus posttranscriptional regulatory element
   2475..2632    -  misc_feature   WPRE (fragment): woodchuck hepatitis virus posttranscriptional regulatory element
   2666..3043    -  CDS            H2B: human histone H2B; HIST1H2BJ
   3074..3139    -  CDS            3xFLAG: three tandem FLAG® epitope tags, followed by an enterokinase cleavage site
   3218..3934    -  CDS            SYFP2: SYFP2 is a basic (constitutively fluorescent) yellow fluorescent protein published in 2006, derived from Aequorea victoria. It is reported to be a very rapidly-maturing monomer with moderate acid sensitivity.
   4635..4662    -  repeat_region  AAV2 ITR (fragment): inverted terminal repeat of adeno-associated virus serotype 2 inverted
   4691..4718    -  repeat_region  AAV2 ITR (fragment): inverted terminal repeat of adeno-associated virus serotype 2 inverted
   4791..55      -  rep_origin     ori (across the origin): high-copy-number ColE1/pMB1/pBR322/pUC origin of replication
>Addgene plasmid #230287 | AiP13375 - pAAV-AiE0887m-minBG-SYFP2-P2A-3XFLAG-10aa-H2B-WPRE3-BGHpA (Alias: CN3375) | addgene full sequence | sequence record 470639 | Addgene NGS Result
CGGTGGTTTTTTTGTTTGCAAGCAGCAGATTACGCGCAGAAAAAAAGGATCTCAAGAAGATCCTTTGATC
TTTTCTACGGGGTCTGACGCTCAGTGGAACGAAAACTCACGTTAAGGGATTTTGGTCATGAGATTATCAA
AAAGGATCTTCACCTAGATCCTTTTAAATTAAAAATGAAGTTTTAAATCAATCTAAAGTATATATGAGTA
AACTTGGTCTGACAGTTACCAATGCTTAATCAGTGAGGCACCTATCTCAGCGATCTGTCTATTTCGTTCA
TCCATAGTTGCCTGACTCCCCGTCGTGTAGATAACTACGATACGGGAGGGCTTACCATCTGGCCCCAGTG
CTGCAATGATACCGCGAGACCCACGCTCACCGGCTCCAGATTTATCAGCAATAAACCAGCCAGCCGGAAG
GGCCGAGCGCAGAAGTGGTCCTGCAACTTTATCCGCCTCCATCCAGTCTATTAATTGTTGCCGGGAAGCT
AGAGTAAGTAGTTCGCCAGTTAATAGTTTGCGCAACGTTGTTGCCATTGCTACAGGCATCGTGGTGTCAC
GCTCGTCGTTTGGTATGGCTTCATTCAGCTCCGGTTCCCAACGATCAAGGCGAGTTACATGATCCCCCAT
GTTGTGCAAAAAAGCGGTTAGCTCCTTCGGTCCTCCGATCGTTGTCAGAAGTAAGTTGGCCGCAGTGTTA
TCACTCATGGTTATGGCAGCACTGCATAATTCTCTTACTGTCATGCCATCCGTAAGATGCTTTTCTGTGA
CTGGTGAGTACTCAACCAAGTCATTCTGAGAATAGTGTATGCGGCGACCGAGTTGCTCTTGCCCGGCGTC
AATACGGGATAATACCGCGCCACATAGCAGAACTTTAAAAGTGCTCATCATTGGAAAACGTTCTTCGGGG
CGAAAACTCTCAAGGATCTTACCGCTGTTGAGATCCAGTTCGATGTAACCCACTCGTGCACCCAACTGAT
CTTCAGCATCTTTTACTTTCACCAGCGTTTCTGGGTGAGCAAAAACAGGAAGGCAAAATGCCGCAAAAAA
GGGAATAAGGGCGACACGGAAATGTTGAATACTCATACTCTTCCTTTTTCAATATTATTGAAGCATTTAT
CAGGGTTATTGTCTCATGAGCGGATACATATTTGAATGTATTTAGAAAAATAAACAAATAGGGGTTCCGC
GCACATTTCCCCGAAAAGTGCCACCTGACGTCTAAGAAACCATTATTATCATGACATTAACCTATAAAAA
TAGGCGTATCACGAGGCCCTTTCGTCTCGCGCGTTTCGGTGATGACGGTGAAAACCTCTGACACATGCAG
CTCCCGGAGACGGTCACAGCTTGTCTGTAAGCGGATGCCGGGAGCAGACAAGCCCGTCAGGGCGCGTCAG
CGGGTGTTGGCGGGTGTCGGGGCTGGCTTAACTATGCGGCATCAGAGCAGATTGTACTGAGAGTGCACCA
TAAAATTGTAAACGTTAATATTTTGTTAAAATTCGCGTTAAATTTTTGTTAAATCAGCTCATTTTTTAAC
CAATAGACCGAAATCGGCAAAATCCCTTATAAATCAAAAGAATAGCCCGAGATAGAGT
[37 nt withheld, positions 1599-1635]
AAAGAACGTGGACTCCAACGTCAAAGG
[141 nt withheld, positions 1663-1803]
G
[46 nt withheld, positions 1805-1850]
A
[95 nt withheld, positions 1852-1946]
TATGCGGTGTGAAATACCGCACAGATGCGTAAGGAGAAAATACCGCATCAGGCGCCCCTGCAGGCAGCTG
CGCGCTCGCTCGCTCACTGAGGCCGCCCGGGCAAAGCCCGGGCGTCGGGCGACCTTTGGTCGCCCGGCCT
CAGTGAGCGAGCGAGCGCGCAGAGAGGGAGTGGCCAACTCCATCACTAGGGGTTCCTGCGGCCGCTCGGT
CCGCACGTGAGATCTCATGCCTGCTATTGTCTTCCCAATCCTCCCCCTTGCTGTCCTGCCCCACCCCACC
CCCCAGAATAGAATGACACCTACTCAGACAATGCGATGCAATTTCCTCATTTTATTAGGAAAGGACAGTG
GGAGTGGCACCTTCCAGGGTCAAGGAAGGCACGGGGGAGGGGCAAACAACAGATGGCTGGCAACTAGAAG
GCACAGTCGAAGATCTCTCGAGCCACGGAATTGTCAGTGCCCAACAGCCGAGCCCCTGTCCAGCAGCGGG
CAAGGCAGGCGGCGATGAGTTCCGCCGTGGCAAGAACTAACCAGGATTTATACAAGGAGGAGAAAATGAA
AGCCATACGGGAAGCAATAGCATGATACAAAGGCATTAAAGCAGCGTATCCACATAGCGTAAAAGGAGCA
ACATAGTTAAGAATACCAGTCAATCTTTCACAAATTTTGTAATCCAGAGGTTGATTATGATATCGAATTC
GCGGCCGCGGCGCGCCTCATTACTTAGCGCTGGTGTACTTGGTGATGGCCTTAGTACCCTCGGACACGGC
GTGCTTGGCCAACTCCCCAGGCAGCAGCAGGCGCACGGCCGTCTGGATCTCCCGGGAGGTGATGGTCGAG
CGCTTGTTGTAATGCGCCAGGCGGGAAGCCTCTCCTGCGATGCGCTCGAAAATGTCGTTCACAAACGAAT
TCATGATGCCCATGGCCTTGGACGAAATGCCGGTGTCAGGGTGGACCTGCTTCAGAACCTTGTACACATA
GATGGAATAGCTCTCCTTGCGGCTGCGCTTGCGCTTCTTGCCGCCTTTCTTCTGCGCCTTAGTCACCGCC
TTCTTGGAGCCCTTTTTCGGGGCGGGAGCAGACTTCGCTGGCTCTGGGCCTCCGGAGCCTCCAGATCTGA
GTCCGGACTTGTCATCGTCATCCTTGTAATCGATGTCATGATCTTTATAATCTCCGTCATGGTCTTTGTA
GTCTCCACTAGCACCAGGCCCTGGATTCTCCTCTACATCCCCTGCCTGTTTCAACAGTGAGAAGTTGGTA
GCACCAGAGCCCTTGTACAGCTCGTCCATGCCGAGAGTGATCCCGGCGGCGGTCACGAACTCCAGCAGGA
CCATGTGATCGCGCTTCTCGTTGGGGTCTTTGCTCAGCTTGGACTGGTAGCTCAGGTAGTGGTTGTCGGG
CAGCAGCACGGGGCCGTCGCCGATGGGGGTGTTCTGCTGGTAGTGGTCGGCGAGCTGCACGCCGCCGTCC
TCGATGTTGTGGCGGATCTTGAAGTTGGCCTTGATGCCGTTCTTCTGCTTGTCGGCGGTGATATAGACGT
TGTGGCTGTTGTAGTTGTACTCCAGCTTGTGCCCCAGGATGTTGCCGTCCTCCTTGAAGTCGATGCCCTT
CAGCTCGATGCGGTTCACCAGGGTGTCGCCCTCGAACTTCACCTCGGCGCGGGTCTTGTAGTTGCCGTCG
TCTTTGAAGAAGATGGTGCGCTCCTGGACGTAGCCTTCGGGCATGGCGGACTTGAAGAAGTCGTGCTGCT
TCATGTGGTCGGGGTAGCGGGCGAAGCACTGCACGCCGTAGCCCAGGGTGGTCACGAGGGTGGGCCAGGG
CACGGGCAGCTTGCCGGTGGTGCAGATCAGCTTCAGGGTCAGCTTGCCGTAGGTGGCATCGCCCTCGCCC
TCGCCGGACACGCTGAACTTGTGGCCGTTGACATCGCCGTCCAGCTCGACCAGGATGGGCACCACCCCGG
TGAACAGCTCCTCGCCCTTGGAGACCATGGTGGCGACCGGTAGCGCTAGCTTCGAAAGATCTGGATCCCA
GAAGCAAATGTAAGCAATAGATGGCTCTGCCCTGACTTTTATGCCCAGCCCGAGCTCAACACAATTGTCT
GTATTACATTGCATATTTACCAGGTGTATATATAGTTTTTTAGGTTATAAAAATAAAAAAAGTATTGGAG
GTTTAATTGATTTTTCTTCTGGTTTGTTTGTTATATGAGGTGAATTTAGTTTTGTGTCCCTTCTTTACCT
CATGGTAGCATCAGAAGCAGCTGCTGTTGCCTTGGCCACAGTACAGCATCTACTTGTTGTTCTGGGGACA
TTAATGTCCAAAATTGGCTGAGCTGCAGGGATCCAGAACTTCTTGGAATGCAAGGCTACAAGCCATGACT
CATGGGCTGAGGCACCTGTGAGTGTAACACTCTTGCTAGTCTGTAATCACATGCCCTGTGTCTCTTATTA
ACCATGTTCTGACCCTAAGGGAGGGCCTGGGGACCTTTAGCACTACTAAAGTGCCAAGATTAAGGCCAGG
GCACATGAATTATATGAAGTCAGGGCTCAGTTCTAGACTTCTAAAATCTAGACACTCACTGCCTATGTGG
GGGCTTTCTTTGGAAGGAAGAATAAGGCATTCCTGACCAAATGAACTCTACGCGTGCGGCCGCAGGAACC
CCTAGTGATGGAGTTGGCCACTCCCTCTCTGCGCGCTCGCTCGCTCACTGAGGCCGGGCGACCAAAGGTC
GCCCGACGCCCGGGCGGCCTCAGTGAGCGAGCGAGCGCGCAGCTGCCTGCAGGACATGTGAGCAAAAGGC
CAGCAAAAGGCCAGGAACCGTAAAAAGGCCGCGTTGCTGGCGTTTTTCCATAGGCTCCGCCCCCCTGACG
AGCATCACAAAAATCGACGCTCAAGTCAGAGGTGGCGAAACCCGACAGGACTATAAAGATACCAGGCGTT
TCCCCCTGGAAGCTCCCTCGTGCGCTCTCCTGTTCCGACCCTGCCGCTTACCGGATACCTGTCCGCCTTT
CTCCCTTCGGGAAGCGTGGCGCTTTCTCATAGCTCACGCTGTAGGTATCTCAGTTCGGTGTAGGTCGTTC
GCTCCAAGCTGGGCTGTGTGCACGAACCCCCCGTTCAGCCCGACCGCTGCGCCTTATCCGGTAACTATCG
TCTTGAGTCCAACCCGGTAAGACACGACTTATCGCCACTGGCAGCAGCCACTGGTAACAGGATTAGCAGA
GCGAGGTATGTAGGCGGTGCTACAGAGTTCTTGAAGTGGTGGCCTAACTACGGCTACACTAGAAGAACAG
TATTTGGTATCTGCGCTCTGCTGAAGCCAGTTACCTTCGGAAAAAGAGTTGGTAGCTCTTGATCCGGCAA
ACAAACCACCGCTGGTAG
